>Addgene plasmid #177609 | pEcRF2H6 | addgene full sequence | sequence record 351526 | Addgene NGS Result
TTGCTGAAAGGAGGAACTATATCCGGATTGGCGAATGGG
[124 nt withheld, positions 40-163]
C
[91 nt withheld, positions 165-255]
A
[49 nt withheld, positions 257-305]
CCTTTGACGTTGGAGTCCACGTTCTTT
[37 nt withheld, positions 333-369]
ACCCTATCTCGGTCTATTCTTTTGATTTATAAGGGATTTTGCCGATTTCGGCCTATTGGTTAAAAAATGA
GCTGATTTAACAAAAATTTAACGCGAATTTTAACAAAATATTAACGCTTACAATTTAGGTGGCACTTTTC
GGGGAAATGTGCGCGGAACCCCTATTTGTTTATTTTTCTAAATACATTCAAATATGTATCCGCTCATGAG
ACAATAACCCTGATAAATGCTTCAATAATATTGAAAAAGGAAGAGTATGAGTATTCAACATTTCCGTGTC
GCCCTTATTCCCTTTTTTGCGGCATTTTGCCTTCCTGTTTTTGCTCACCCAGAAACGCTGGTGAAAGTAA
AAGATGCTGAAGATCAGTTGGGTGCACGAGTGGGTTACATCGAACTGGATCTCAACAGCGGTAAGATCCT
TGAGAGTTTTCGCCCCGAAGAACGTTTTCCAATGATGAGCACTTTTAAAGTTCTGCTATGTGGCGCGGTA
TTATCCCGTATTGACGCCGGGCAAGAGCAACTCGGTCGCCGCATACACTATTCTCAGAATGACTTGGTTG
AGTACTCACCAGTCACAGAAAAGCATCTTACGGATGGCATGACAGTAAGAGAATTATGCAGTGCTGCCAT
AACCATGAGTGATAACACTGCGGCCAACTTACTTCTGACAACGATCGGAGGACCGAAGGAGCTAACCGCT
TTTTTGCACAACATGGGGGATCATGTAACTCGCCTTGATCGTTGGGAACCGGAGCTGAATGAAGCCATAC
CAAACGACGAGCGTGACACCACGATGCCTGCAGCAATGGCAACAACGTTGCGCAAACTATTAACTGGCGA
ACTACTTACTCTAGCTTCCCGGCAACAATTAATAGACTGGATGGAGGCGGATAAAGTTGCAGGACCACTT
CTGCGCTCGGCCCTTCCGGCTGGCTGGTTTATTGCTGATAAATCTGGAGCCGGTGAGCGTGGGTCTCGCG
GTATCATTGCAGCACTGGGGCCAGATGGTAAGCCCTCCCGTATCGTAGTTATCTACACGACGGGGAGTCA
GGCAACTATGGATGAACGAAATAGACAGATCGCTGAGATAGGTGCCTCACTGATTAAGCATTGGTAACTG
TCAGACCAAGTTTACTCATATATACTTTAGATTGATTTAAAACTTCATTTTTAATTTAAAAGGATCTAGG
TGAAGATCCTTTTTGATAATCTCATGACCAAAATCCCTTAACGTGAGTTTTCGTTCCACTGAGCGTCAGA
CCCCGTAGAAAAGATCAAAGGATCTTCTTGAGATCCTTTTTTTCTGCGCGTAATCTGCTGCTTGCAAACA
AAAAAACCACCGCTACCAGCGGTGGTTTGTTTGCCGGATCAAGAGCTACCAACTCTTTTTCCGAAGGTAA
CTGGCTTCAGCAGAGCGCAGATACCAAATACTGTCCTTCTAGTGTAGCCGTAGTTAGGCCACCACTTCAA
GAACTCTGTAGCACCGCCTACATACCTCGCTCTGCTAATCCTGTTACCAGTGGCTGCTGCCAGTGGCGAT
AAGTCGTGTCTTACCGGGTTGGACTCAAGACGATAGTTACCGGATAAGGCGCAGCGGTCGGGCTGAACGG
GGGGTTCGTGCACACAGCCCAGCTTGGAGCGAACGACCTACACCGAACTGAGATACCTACAGCGTGAGCT
ATGAGAAAGCGCCACGCTTCCCGAAGGGAGAAAGGCGGACAGGTATCCGGTAAGCGGCAGGGTCGGAACA
GGAGAGCGCACGAGGGAGCTTCCAGGGGGAAACGCCTGGTATCTTTATAGTCCTGTCGGGTTTCGCCACC
TCTGACTTGAGCGTCGATTTTTGTGATGCTCGTCAGGGGGGCGGAGCCTATGGAAAAACGCCAGCAACGC
GGCCTTTTTACGGTTCCTGGCCTTTTGCTGGCCTTTTGCTCACATGTTCTTTCCTGCGTTATCCCCTGAT
TCTGTGGATAACCGTATTACCGCCTTTGAGTGAGCTGATACCGCTCGCCGCAGCCGAACGACCGAGCGCA
GCGAGTCAGTGAGCGAGGAAGCGGAAGAGCGCCTGATGCGGTATTTTCTCCTTACGCATCTGTGCGGTAT
TTCACACCGCAATGGTGCACTCTCAGTACAATCTGCTCTGATGCCGCATAGTTAAGCCAGTATACACTCC
GCTATCGCTACGTGACTGGGTCATGGCTGCGCCCCGACACCCGCCAACACCCGCTGACGCGCCCTGACGG
GCTTGTCTGCTCCCGGCATCCGCTTACAGACAAGCTGTGACCGTCTCCGGGAGCTGCATGTGTCAGAGGT
TTTCACCGTCATCACCGAAACGCGCGAGGCAGCTGCGGTAAAGCTCATCAGCGTGGTCGTGAAGCGATTC
ACAGATGTCTGCCTGTTCATCCGCGTCCAGCTCGTTGAGTTTCTCCAGAAGCGTTAATGTCTGGCTTCTG
ATAAAGCGGGCCATGTTAAGGGCGGTTTTTTCCTGTTTGGTCACTGATGCCTCCGTGTAAGGGGGATTTC
TGTTCATGGGGGTAATGATACCGATGAAACGAGAGAGGATGCTCACGATACGGGTTACTGATGATGAACA
TGCCCGGTTACTGGAACGTTGTGAGGGTAAACAACTGGCGGTATGGATGCGGCGGGACCAGAGAAAAATC
ACTCAGGGTCAATGCCAGCGCTTCGTTAATACAGATGTAGGTGTTCCACAGGGTAGCCAGCAGCATCCTG
CGATGCAGATCCGGAACATAATGGTGCAGGGCGCTGACTTCCGCGTTTCCAGACTTTACGAAACACGGAA
ACCGAAGACCATTCATGTTGTTGCTCAGGTCGCAGACGTTTTGCAGCAGCAGTCGCTTCACGTTCGCTCG
CGTATCGGTGATTCATTCTGCTAACCAGTAAGGCAACCCCGCCAGCCTAGCCGGGTCCTCAACGACAGGA
GCACGATCATGCGCACCCGTGGGGCCGCCATGCCGGCGATAATGGCCTGCTTCTCGCCGAAACGTTTGGT
GGCGGGACCAGTGACGAAGGCTTGAGCGAGGGCGTGCAAGATTCCGAATACCGCAAGCGACAGGCCGATC
ATCGTCGCGCTCCAGCGAAAGCGGTCCTCGCCGAAAATGACCCAGAGCGCTGCCGGCACCTGTCCTACGA
GTTGCATGATAAAGAAGACAGTCATAAGTGCGGCGACGATAGTCATGCCCCGCGCCCACCGGAAGGAGCT
GACTGGGTTGAAGGCTCTCAAGGGCATCGGTCGAGATCCCGGTGCCTAATGAGTGAGCTAACTTACATTA
ATTGCGTTGCGCTCACTGCCCGCTTTCCAGTCGGGAAACCTGTCGTGCCAGCTGCATTAATGAATCGGCC
AACGCGCGGGGAGAGGCGGTTTGCGTATTGGGCGCCAGGGTGGTTTTTCTTTTCACCAGTGAGACGGGCA
ACAGCTGATTGCCCTTCACCGCCTGGCCCTGAGAGAGTTGCAGCAAGCGGTCCACGCTGGTTTGCCCCAG
CAGGCGAAAATCCTGTTTGATGGTGGTTAACGGCGGGATATAACATGAGCTGTCTTCGGTATCGTCGTAT
CCCACTACCGAGATATCCGCACCAACGCGCAGCCCGGACTCGGTAATGGCGCGCATTGCGCCCAGCGCCA
TCTGATCGTTGGCAACCAGCATCGCAGTGGGAACGATGCCCTCATTCAGCATTTGCATGGTTTGTTGAAA
ACCGGACATGGCACTCCAGTCGCCTTCCCGTTCCGCTATCGGCTGAATTTGATTGCGAGTGAGATATTTA
TGCCAGCCAGCCAGACGCAGACGCGCCGAGACAGAACTTAATGGGCCCGCTAACAGCGCGATTTGCTGGT
GACCCAATGCGACCAGATGCTCCACGCCCAGTCGCGTACCGTCTTCATGGGAGAAAATAATACTGTTGAT
GGGTGTCTGGTCAGAGACATCAAGAAATAACGCCGGAACATTAGTGCAGGCAGCTTCCACAGCAATGGCA
TCCTGGTCATCCAGCGGATAGTTAATGATCAGCCCACTGACGCGTTGCGCGAGAAGATTGTGCACCGCCG
CTTTACAGGCTTCGACGCCGCTTCGTTCTACCATCGACACCACCACGCTGGCACCCAGTTGATCGGCGCG
AGATTTAATCGCCGCGACAATTTGCGACGGCGCGTGCAGGGCCAGACTGGAGGTGGCAACGCCAATCAGC
AACGACTGTTTGCCCGCCAGTTGTTGTGCCACGCGGTTGGGAATGTAATTCAGCTCCGCCATCGCCGCTT
CCACTTTTTCCCGCGTTTTCGCAGAAACGTGGCTGGCCTGGTTCACCACGCGGGAAACGGTCTGATAAGA
GACACCGGCATACTCTGCGACATCGTATAACGTTACTGGTTTCACATTCACCACCCTGAATTGACTCTCT
TCCGGGCGCTATCATGCCATACCGCGAAAGGTTTTGCGCCATTCGATGGTGTCCGGGATCTCGACGCTCT
CCCTTATGCGACTCCTGCATTAGGAAGCAGCCCAGTAGTAGGTTGAGGCCGTTGAGCACCGCCGCCGCAA
GGAATGGTGCATGCAAGGAGATGGCGCCCAACAGTCCCCCGGCCACGGGGCCTGCCACCATACCCACGCC
GAAACAAGCGCTCATGAGCCCGAAGTGGCGAGCCCGATCTTCCCCATCGGTGATGTCGGCGATATAGGCG
CCAGCAACCGCACCTGTGGCGCCGGTGATGCCGGCCACGATGCGTCCGGCGTAGAGGATCGAGATCTCGA
TCCCGCGAAATTAATACGACTCACTATAGGGGAATTGTGAGCGGATAACAATTCCCCTCTAGAAATAATT
TTGTTTAACTTTAAGAAGGAGATATAAGGATGTTTGAAATTAATCCGGTAAATAATCGCATTCAGGACCT
CACGGAACGCTCCGACGTTCTTAGGGGGTATCTTGACTACGACGCCAAGAAAGAGCGTCTGGAAGAAGTA
AACGCCGAGCTGGAACAGCCGGATGTCTGGAACGAACCCGAACGCGCACAGGCGCTGGGTAAAGAGCGTT
CCTCCCTCGAAGCCGTTGTCGACACCCTCGACCAAATGAAACAGGGGCTGGAAGATGTTTCTGGTCTGCT
GGAACTGGCTGTAGAAGCTGACGACGAAGAAACCTTTAACGAAGCCGTTGCTGAACTCGACGCCCTGGAA
GAAAAACTGGCGCAGCTTGAGTTCCGCCGTATGTTCTCTGGCGAATATGACAGCGCCGACTGCTACCTCG
ATATTCAGGCGGGGTCTGGCGGTACGGAAGCACAGGACTGGGCGAGCATGCTTGAGCGTATGTATCTGCG
CTGGGCAGAATCGCGTGGTTTCAAAACTGAAATCATCGAAGAGTCGGAAGGTGAAGTGGCGGGTATTAAA
TCCGTGACGATCAAAATCTCCGGCGATTACGCTTACGGCTGGCTGCGTACAGAAACCGGCGTTCACCGCC
TGGTGCGTAAAAGCCCGTTTGACTCCGGCGGTCGTCGCCACACGTCGTTCAGCTCCGCGTTTGTTTATCC
GGAAGTTGATGATGATATTGATATCGAAATCAACCCGGCGGATCTGCGCATTGACGTTTATCGCACGTCC
GGCGCGGGCGGTCAGCACGTTAACCGTACCGAATCTGCGGTGCGTATTACCCACATCCCGACCGGGATCG
TGACCCAGTGCCAGAACGACCGTTCCCAGCACAAGAACAAAGATCAGGCCATGAAGCAGATGAAAGCGAA
GCTTTATGAACTGGAGATGCAGAAGAAAAATGCCGAGAAACAGGCGATGGAAGATAACAAATCCGACATC
GGCTGGGGCAGCCAGATTCGTTCTTATGTCCTTGATGACTCCCGCATTAAAGATCTGCGCACCGGGGTAG
AAACCCGCAACACGCAGGCCGTGCTGGACGGCAGCCTGGATCAATTTATCGAAGCAAGTTTGAAAGCAGG
GTTACACCATCACCATCATCACTGAGATCCGGCTGCTAACAAAGCCCGAAAGGAAGCTGAGTTGGCTGCT
GCCACCGCTGAGCAATAACTAGCATAACCCCTTGGGGCCTCTAAACGGGTCTTGAGGGGTTTT
Features (pLannotate 1.2.2; 18 found; start..end, strand, type, name):
     40..468     +  rep_origin     f1 ori (sequence partly withheld): f1 bacteriophage origin of replication; arrow indicates direction of (+) strand synthesis
    521..625     +  promoter       AmpR promoter: bla
    626..1486    +  CDS            AmpR: β-lactamase; bla; confers resistance to ampicillin, carbenicillin, and related antibiotics
   1657..2245    +  rep_origin     ori: high-copy-number ColE1/pMB1/pBR322/pUC origin of replication
   2431..2570    -  misc_feature   bom: basis of mobility region from pBR322
   2672..2863    -  CDS            rop: Rop protein, which maintains plasmids at low copy number; rop
   2880..3260    +  CDS            YPB1_ECOLX: Protein predicted: Swiss-Prot protein existence level 4. From Escherichia coli.
   3332..3623    -  CDS            TcR (fragment): tetracycline efflux protein; tet; confers resistance to tetracycline
   3638..3659    -  protein_bind   CAP binding site: CAP binding activates transcription in the presence of cAMP. E. coli catabolite activator protein
   3672..4754    -  CDS            lacI: lac repressor; lacI; The lac repressor binds to the lac operator to inhibit transcription in E. coli. This inhibition can be relieved by adding lactose or isopropyl-β-D-thiogalactopyranoside (IPTG).
   4755..4832    -  promoter       lacI promoter: lacI
   4840..5119    -  CDS            TcR (fragment): tetracycline efflux protein; tet; confers resistance to tetracycline
   5141..5159    +  promoter       T7 promoter: promoter for bacteriophage T7 RNA polymerase
   5160..5184    +  protein_bind   lac operator: The lac repressor binds to the lac operator to inhibit transcription in E. coli. This inhibition can be relieved by adding lactose or isopropyl-β-D-thiogalactopyranoside (IPTG). lac repressor encoded by lacI
   5199..5221    +  RBS            RBS: efficient ribosome binding site from bacteriophage T7 gene 10 (Olins and Rangwala, 1989)
   5229..6323    +  CDS            prfB: RF2_ECOLI - Also known as supK. Experimental evidence at protein level: Swiss-Prot protein existence level 1. Peptide chain release factor 2 directs the termination of translation in response to the peptide chain termination codons UGA and UAA (PubMed:11118225, PubMed:17932046). Acts as a peptidyl-tRNA hydrolase (PubMed:22857598, PubMed:27934701). In the presence of truncated mRNA in the 70S ribosome, ArfA and RF2 interact such that the GGQ peptide hydrolysis motif of RF2 rises into the peptidyl-transferase center and releases the ribosome (PubMed:27906160, PubMed:27906161, PubMed:27934701, Pu
   6351..6400    +  CDS            SET1 (fragment): solubility-enhancement tag derived from T7 phage gene 10B
   6408..3       +  terminator     T7 terminator (across the origin): transcription terminator for bacteriophage T7 RNA polymerase
