[The description below was written by a language model from this plasmid's Addgene catalogue record and pLannotate feature annotations shown in this document.]
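Description:
pEcRF2H6 is a bacterial expression plasmid of about 6.5 kb, built on the pJL-H6 backbone, for producing Escherichia coli peptide chain release factor 2 (RF2, the prfB gene product) with a hexahistidine tag. The catalogue purpose line says it expresses His-tagged RF1, but the plasmid name, the insert field and the annotated prfB coding sequence all indicate RF2, so the purpose line appears to be a slip. The plasmid is maintained in E. coli through a ColE1/pMB1-type origin and selected with ampicillin via the bla gene and its promoter. The record lists it as high copy, although the feature table also shows pBR322-derived bom and rop elements, rop normally being associated with reduced copy number. An f1 phage origin is present as well, along with non-functional fragments of a tetracycline resistance gene left over from the backbone.

The expression cassette has a pET-like layout: a T7 promoter followed directly by a lac operator, the efficient phage T7 gene 10 ribosome binding site, the prfB open reading frame, and a T7 terminator that spans the sequence numbering origin. A lacI gene with its own promoter supplies repressor, so expression should depend on a host providing T7 RNA polymerase and be inducible with IPTG. According to the record, the C-terminal His tag is supplied by the backbone, and the insert was introduced by ligation-independent cloning. The tag itself is not annotated in the feature table, and the short downstream hit to a T7 gene 10B-derived solubility tag is only a fragment. RF2 terminates translation at UGA and UAA codons, and the tagged protein would suit affinity purification. The record does not specify a downstream application.
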