Addgene plasmid #177609: pEcRF2H6
Purpose: Expresses His tagged RF1 in Escherichia coli cells
Depositing lab: Kambiz Hamadani. Depositing organization: California State University, San Marcos.
Backbone
  Vector backbone: pJL-H6
  Vector type: Bacterial Expression
Growth in bacteria
  Bacterial resistance: Ampicillin, 100 μg/mL
  Growth temperature: 37°C
  Growth strain: DH5alpha
  Copy number: High Copy
Gene/Insert
  Gene/Insert name: Release Factor 2
  Species: Escherichia coli
  Tag / fusion protein: Hexahistidine (C terminal on backbone)
  Cloning method: Ligation Independent Cloning
Terms and licenses: Academic/Nonprofit Terms; Industry Terms: Not Available to Industry
How to cite: pEcRF2H6 was a gift from Kambiz Hamadani (Addgene plasmid # 177609 ; http://n2t.net/addgene:177609 ; RRID:Addgene_177609)
