>Addgene plasmid #177609 | pEcRF2H6 | depositor partial sequence | sequence record 344519 | E. coli Release Factor 2 cDNA insert
ATGTTTGAAATTAATCCGGTAAATAATCGCATTCAGGACCTCACGGAACGCTCCGACGTTCTTAGGGGGT
ATCTTGACTACGACGCCAAGAAAGAGCGTCTGGAAGAAGTAAACGCCGAGCTGGAACAGCCGGATGTCTG
GAACGAACCCGAACGCGCACAGGCGCTGGGTAAAGAGCGTTCCTCCCTCGAAGCCGTTGTCGACACCCTC
GACCAAATGAAACAGGGGCTGGAAGATGTTTCTGGTCTGCTGGAACTGGCTGTAGAAGCTGACGACGAAG
AAACCTTTAACGAAGCCGTTGCTGAACTCGACGCCCTGGAAGAAAAACTGGCGCAGCTTGAGTTCCGCCG
TATGTTCTCTGGCGAATATGACAGCGCCGACTGCTACCTCGATATTCAGGCGGGGTCTGGCGGTACGGAA
GCACAGGACTGGGCGAGCATGCTTGAGCGTATGTATCTGCGCTGGGCAGAATCGCGTGGTTTCAAAACTG
AAATCATCGAAGAGTCGGAAGGTGAAGTGGCGGGTATTAAATCCGTGACGATCAAAATCTCCGGCGATTA
CGCTTACGGCTGGCTGCGTACAGAAACCGGCGTTCACCGCCTGGTGCGTAAAAGCCCGTTTGACTCCGGC
GGTCGTCGCCACACGTCGTTCAGCTCCGCGTTTGTTTATCCGGAAGTTGATGATGATATTGATATCGAAA
TCAACCCGGCGGATCTGCGCATTGACGTTTATCGCACGTCCGGCGCGGGCGGTCAGCACGTTAACCGTAC
CGAATCTGCGGTGCGTATTACCCACATCCCGACCGGGATCGTGACCCAGTGCCAGAACGACCGTTCCCAG
CACAAGAACAAAGATCAGGCCATGAAGCAGATGAAAGCGAAGCTTTATGAACTGGAGATGCAGAAGAAAA
ATGCCGAGAAACAGGCGATGGAAGATAACAAATCCGACATCGGCTGGGGCAGCCAGATTCGTTCTTATGT
CCTTGATGACTCCCGCATTAAAGATCTGCGCACCGGGGTAGAAACCCGCAACACGCAGGCCGTGCTGGAC
GGCAGCCTGGATCAATTTATCGAAGCAAGTTTGAAAGCAGGGTTATGA
